Addgene plasmid #22327: pCI-MOR1-1
Depositing lab: Hiroaki Matsunami. Depositing organization: Duke University. Publication: Odor coding by a Mammalian receptor repertoire. Saito H, Chi Q, Zhuang H, Matsunami H, Mainland JD. Sci Signal. 2009 . 2(60):ra9. 10.1126/scisignal.2000016 PubMed 19261596.
Backbone
  Vector backbone: pCI
  Backbone manufacturer: Promega
  Backbone size w/o insert (bp): 4006
  Vector type: Mammalian Expression
Growth in bacteria
  Bacterial resistance: Ampicillin, 100 μg/mL
  Growth temperature: 37°C
  Growth strain: DH5alpha
  Copy number: Unknown
Gene/Insert
  Gene/Insert name: MOR1-1 (alt name: Mus musculus olfactory receptor 65)
  Species: M. musculus (mouse)
  Insert size (bp): 924
  GenBank ID: AY317750
  Entrez Gene: Olfr64 (a.k.a. 5'[b]2, MOR1-1, MOR1-2, ORL533, 5'beta2)
  Tag / fusion protein: Rho (N terminal on insert)
  Cloning method: Restriction Enzyme; 5′ cloning site NheI (not destroyed); 3′ cloning site NotI (not destroyed)
  Sequencing primers: 5′ T7; 3′ EBV-rev
Terms and licenses: Academic/Nonprofit Terms; Industry Terms: Not Available to Industry
Depositor comments: This is an exact match to AY317750, or Olfr64, also known as MOR1-1. Confusingly, both Olfr64 and Olfr65 are denoted as MOR1-1 in NCBI.
How to cite: pCI-MOR1-1 was a gift from Hiroaki Matsunami (Addgene plasmid # 22327 ; http://n2t.net/addgene:22327 ; RRID:Addgene_22327)
