[The description below was written by a language model from this plasmid's Addgene catalogue record and pLannotate feature annotations shown in this document.]
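Description:
pCI-MOR1-1 is a mammalian expression plasmid built on the Promega pCI backbone that carries the mouse olfactory receptor MOR1-1 (Olfr64). The 924 bp insert was cloned between NheI and NotI sites, both of which are retained, and bears an N-terminal Rho tag. Such rhodopsin-derived leader tags are commonly added to odorant receptors to aid surface expression and detection in heterologous cells. The depositor notes that the insert exactly matches the GenBank entry for Olfr64. The depositor also cautions that NCBI applies the name MOR1-1 to both Olfr64 and Olfr65, which explains the "olfactory receptor 65" alternative name in the record.

In the 4,966 nt depositor sequence, transcription is driven by the human cytomegalovirus immediate-early enhancer and promoter. A chimeric β-globin/immunoglobulin heavy chain intron follows, which generally improves mRNA processing and expression. A T7 promoter lies just upstream of the coding region and serves as a sequencing primer site and for in vitro transcription. The receptor open reading frame was labelled by the automated annotation as human OR51B2. This is evidently a homology-based match to a related odorant receptor rather than the true identity, since the catalogue specifies a mouse gene. The Rho tag is not annotated separately. An SV40 polyadenylation signal terminates the transcript.

The plasmid is propagated in E. coli through a high-copy ColE1/pUC-type origin with ampicillin selection (β-lactamase under its own promoter). An f1 origin permits single-stranded DNA production. No mammalian selection marker is annotated, so the construct suits transient transfection. The associated publication concerns odour coding across a mammalian receptor repertoire, which points to use in heterologous functional assays that match receptors to odorant ligands.
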