Features (pLannotate 1.2.2; 14 found; start..end, strand, type, name):
    140..517     +  enhancer       CMV enhancer: human cytomegalovirus immediate early enhancer
    519..718     +  promoter       CMV promoter: human cytomegalovirus (CMV) immediate early promoter
    857..989     +  intron         chimeric intron: chimera between introns from human β-globin and immunoglobulin heavy chain genes
   1034..1052    +  promoter       T7 promoter: promoter for bacteriophage T7 RNA polymerase
   1133..2050    +  CDS            OR51B2: O51B2_HUMAN - Also known as OR51B1P. Experimental evidence at protein level: Swiss-Prot protein existence level 1. Odorant receptor. From Homo sapiens (Human).
   2080..2201    -  polyA_signal   SV40 poly(A) signal: SV40 polyadenylation signal
   2224..2292    -  CDS            large T antigen (fragment): large T antigen from SV40 (simian virus 40)
   2311..2378    +  CDS            lacZα (fragment): LacZα fragment of β-galactosidase; lacZ fragment
   2382..2810    +  rep_origin     f1 ori (sequence partly withheld): f1 bacteriophage origin of replication; arrow indicates direction of (+) strand synthesis
   2838..2937    -  misc_feature   bom (fragment): basis of mobility region from pBR322
   3039..3074    -  CDS            rop (fragment): Rop protein, which maintains plasmids at low copy number; rop
   3169..3273    +  promoter       AmpR promoter: bla
   3274..4134    +  CDS            AmpR: β-lactamase; bla; confers resistance to ampicillin, carbenicillin, and related antibiotics
   4305..4893    +  rep_origin     ori: high-copy-number ColE1/pMB1/pBR322/pUC origin of replication
>Addgene plasmid #22327 | pCI-MOR1-1 | depositor full sequence | sequence record 10237 | Author sequence
TCAATATTGGCCATTAGCCATATTATTCATTGGTTATATAGCATAAATCAATATTGGCTATTGGCCATTG
CATACGTTGTATCTATATCATAATATGTACATTTATATTGGCTCATGTCCAATATGACCGCCATGTTGGC
ATTGATTATTGACTAGTTATTAATAGTAATCAATTACGGGGTCATTAGTTCATAGCCCATATATGGAGTT
CCGCGTTACATAACTTACGGTAAATGGCCCGCCTGGCTGACCGCCCAACGACCCCCGCCCATTGACGTCA
ATAATGACGTATGTTCCCATAGTAACGCCAATAGGGACTTTCCATTGACGTCAATGGGTGGAGTATTTAC
GGTAAACTGCCCACTTGGCAGTACATCAAGTGTATCATATGCCAAGTCCGCCCCCTATTGACGTCAATGA
CGGTAAATGGCCCGCCTGGCATTATGCCCAGTACATGACCTTACGGGACTTTCCTACTTGGCAGTACATC
TACGTATTAGTCATCGCTATTACCATGGTGATGCGGTTTTGGCAGTACACCAATGGGCGTGGATAGCGGT
TTGACTCACGGGGATTTCCAAGTCTCCACCCCATTGACGTCAATGGGAGTTTGTTTTGGCACCAAAATCA
ACGGGACTTTCCAAAATGTCGTAATAACCCCGCCCCGTTGACGCAAATGGGCGGTAGGCGTGTACGGTGG
GAGGTCTATATAAGCAGAGCTCGTTTAGTGAACCGTCAGATCACTAGAAGCTTTATTGCGGTAGTTTATC
ACAGTTAAATTGCTAACGCAGTCAGTGCTTCTGACACAACAGTCTCGAACTTAAGCTGCAGAAGTTGGTC
GTGAGGCACTGGGCAGGTAAGTATCAAGGTTACAAGACAGGTTTAAGGAGACCAATAGAAACTGGGCTTG
TCGAGACAGAGAAGACTCTTGCGTTTCTGATAGGCACCTATTGGTCTTACTGACATCCACTTTGCCTTTC
TCTCCACAGGTGTCCACTCCCAGTTCAATTACAGCTCTTAAGGCTAGAGTACTTAATACGACTCACTATA
GGCTAGCATGAATGGCACAGAAGGCCCTAACTTCTACGTGCCCTTCTCCAATGCGACGGGTGTGGTACGC
GAATTCACGCGTATGTGGTCCAATATCAGTGCTGCCCCCTTTCTGCTGACTGGCTTCCCAGGACTGGAAG
CAGCTCATCACTGGATCTCTATCCCCTTCTTTGCCATCTATATCTCTGTGCTTCTGGGCAATGGCACACT
TCTCTACCTCATCAAGGATGACCACAACCTCCATGAACCCATGTACTATTTCCTTGCCATGCTGGCAGGC
ACAGACCTCACAGTTACACTGACTACAATGCCCACTGTAATGGCTGTATTATGGGTGAATCATAGAGAGA
TAAGACACGGAGCCTGCTTCTTACAGGCCTACATCATTCACTCCCTTTCCATTGTGGAGTCAGGTGTCTT
GCTTGCCATGTCTTATGATCGATTTGTCGCCATCTGCACACCTCTGCATTACAACTCTATCCTTACCAAT
TCCAGGGTTATAGCTATAGGACTTGGGGTGGTACTGAGGGGCTTTTTGTCTCTTGTGCCCCCAATCCTGC
CTCTCTTTTGGTTCTCATATTGCCGTTCCCATGTTCTTTCTCATGCCTTCTGCCTCCACCAAGATGTCAT
GAAACTGGCATGTGCTGACATTACCTTTAACCGCATATATCCAGTTGTTTTGGTTGCCCTGACTTTCTTC
CTCGATGCGCTCATCATTGTCTTTTCCTATGTCCTCATTCTGAAGACAGTTATGGGCATTGCCTCTGGAG
AGGAGAGAGCAAAGGCTCTCAACACCTGTGTTTCACACATTAGCTGTGTCCTGGTCTTTTACATCACTGT
GATTGGCCTGACCTTCATTCACAGGTTTGGAAAGAACGCTCCCCATGTGGTGCACATTACCATGAGCTAT
GTCTACTTTCTCTTTCCTCCATTTATGAACCCCATCATTTACAGCATCAAGACCAAGCAAATTCAGAGGA
GTGTTCTCCATCTCCTATCTGTATAAGCGGCCGCTTCGAGCAGACATGATAAGATACATTGATGAGTTTG
GACAAACCACAACTAGAATGCAGTGAAAAAAATGCTTTATTTGTGAAATTTGTGATGCTATTGCTTTATT
TGTAACCATTATAAGCTGCAATAAACAAGTTAACAACAACAATTGCATTCATTTTATGTTTCAGGTTCAG
GGGGAGATGTGGGAGGTTTTTTAAAGCAAGTAAAACCTCTACAAATGTGGTAAAATCGATAAGGATCCGG
GCTGGCGTAATAGCGAAGAGGCCCGCACCGATCGCCCTTCCCAACAGTTGCGCAGCCTGAATGGCGAATG
G
[124 nt withheld, positions 2382-2505]
C
[91 nt withheld, positions 2507-2597]
A
[49 nt withheld, positions 2599-2647]
CCTTTGACGTTGGAGTCCACGTTCTTT
[37 nt withheld, positions 2675-2711]
ACCCTATCTCGGTCTATTCTTTTGATTTATAAGGGATTTTGCCGATTTCGGCCTATTGGTTAAAAAATGA
GCTGATTTAACAAAAATTTAACGCGAATTTTAACAAAATATTAACGCTTACAATTTCCTGATGCGGTATT
TTCTCCTTACGCATCTGTGCGGTATTTCACACCGCATATGGTGCACTCTCAGTACAATCTGCTCTGATGC
CGCATAGTTAAGCCAGCCCCGACACCCGCCAACACCCGCTGACGCGCCCTGACGGGCTTGTCTGCTCCCG
GCATCCGCTTACAGACAAGCTGTGACCGTCTCCGGGAGCTGCATGTGTCAGAGGTTTTCACCGTCATCAC
CGAAACGCGCGAGACGAAAGGGCCTCGTGATACGCCTATTTTTATAGGTTAATGTCATGATAATAATGGT
TTCTTAGACGTCAGGTGGCACTTTTCGGGGAAATGTGCGCGGAACCCCTATTTGTTTATTTTTCTAAATA
CATTCAAATATGTATCCGCTCATGAGACAATAACCCTGATAAATGCTTCAATAATATTGAAAAAGGAAGA
GTATGAGTATTCAACATTTCCGTGTCGCCCTTATTCCCTTTTTTGCGGCATTTTGCCTTCCTGTTTTTGC
TCACCCAGAAACGCTGGTGAAAGTAAAAGATGCTGAAGATCAGTTGGGTGCACGAGTGGGTTACATCGAA
CTGGATCTCAACAGCGGTAAGATCCTTGAGAGTTTTCGCCCCGAAGAACGTTTTCCAATGATGAGCACTT
TTAAAGTTCTGCTATGTGGCGCGGTATTATCCCGTATTGACGCCGGGCAAGAGCAACTCGGTCGCCGCAT
ACACTATTCTCAGAATGACTTGGTTGAGTACTCACCAGTCACAGAAAAGCATCTTACGGATGGCATGACA
GTAAGAGAATTATGCAGTGCTGCCATAACCATGAGTGATAACACTGCGGCCAACTTACTTCTGACAACGA
TCGGAGGACCGAAGGAGCTAACCGCTTTTTTGCACAACATGGGGGATCATGTAACTCGCCTTGATCGTTG
GGAACCGGAGCTGAATGAAGCCATACCAAACGACGAGCGTGACACCACGATGCCTGTAGCAATGGCAACA
ACGTTGCGCAAACTATTAACTGGCGAACTACTTACTCTAGCTTCCCGGCAACAATTAATAGACTGGATGG
AGGCGGATAAAGTTGCAGGACCACTTCTGCGCTCGGCCCTTCCGGCTGGCTGGTTTATTGCTGATAAATC
TGGAGCCGGTGAGCGTGGGTCTCGCGGTATCATTGCAGCACTGGGGCCAGATGGTAAGCCCTCCCGTATC
GTAGTTATCTACACGACGGGGAGTCAGGCAACTATGGATGAACGAAATAGACAGATCGCTGAGATAGGTG
CCTCACTGATTAAGCATTGGTAACTGTCAGACCAAGTTTACTCATATATACTTTAGATTGATTTAAAACT
TCATTTTTAATTTAAAAGGATCTAGGTGAAGATCCTTTTTGATAATCTCATGACCAAAATCCCTTAACGT
GAGTTTTCGTTCCACTGAGCGTCAGACCCCGTAGAAAAGATCAAAGGATCTTCTTGAGATCCTTTTTTTC
TGCGCGTAATCTGCTGCTTGCAAACAAAAAAACCACCGCTACCAGCGGTGGTTTGTTTGCCGGATCAAGA
GCTACCAACTCTTTTTCCGAAGGTAACTGGCTTCAGCAGAGCGCAGATACCAAATACTGTTCTTCTAGTG
TAGCCGTAGTTAGGCCACCACTTCAAGAACTCTGTAGCACCGCCTACATACCTCGCTCTGCTAATCCTGT
TACCAGTGGCTGCTGCCAGTGGCGATAAGTCGTGTCTTACCGGGTTGGACTCAAGACGATAGTTACCGGA
TAAGGCGCAGCGGTCGGGCTGAACGGGGGGTTCGTGCACACAGCCCAGCTTGGAGCGAACGACCTACACC
GAACTGAGATACCTACAGCGTGAGCTATGAGAAAGCGCCACGCTTCCCGAAGGGAGAAAGGCGGACAGGT
ATCCGGTAAGCGGCAGGGTCGGAACAGGAGAGCGCACGAGGGAGCTTCCAGGGGGAAACGCCTGGTATCT
TTATAGTCCTGTCGGGTTTCGCCACCTCTGACTTGAGCGTCGATTTTTGTGATGCTCGTCAGGGGGGCGG
AGCCTATGGAAAAACGCCAGCAACGCGGCCTTTTTACGGTTCCTGGCCTTTTGCTGGCCTTTTGCTCACA
TGGCTCGACAGATCT
