>Addgene plasmid #22327 | pCI-MOR1-1 | addgene partial sequence | sequence record 28159 | 22327 with T7
CTTCTACGTGCCCTTCTCCAATGCGACGGGTGTGGTACGCGAATTCACGCGTATGTGGTCCAATATCAGT
GCTGCCCCCTTTCTGCTGACTGGCTTCCCAGGACTGGAAGCAGCTCATCACTGGATCTCTATCCCCTTCT
TTGCCATCTATATCTCTGTGCTTCTGGGCAATGGCACACTTCTCTACCTCATCAAGGATGACCACAACCT
CCATGAACCCATGTACTATTTCCTTGCCATGCTGGCAGGCACAGACCTCACAGTTACACTGACTACAATG
CCCACTGTAATGGCTGTATTATGGGTGAATCATAGAGAGATAAGACACGGAGCCTGCTTCTTACAGGCCT
ACATCATTCACTCCCTTTCCATTGTGGAGTCAGGTGTCTTGCTTGCCATGTCTTATGATCGATTTGTCGC
CATCTGCACACCTCTGCATTACAACTCTATCCTTACCAATTCCAGGGTTATAGCTATAGGACTTGGGGTG
GTACTGAGGGGCTTTTTGTCTCTTGTGCCCCCAATCCTGCCTCTCTTTTGGTTCTCATATTGCCGTTCCC
ATGTTCTTTCTCATGCCTTCTGCCTCCACCAAGATGTCATGAAACTGGCATGTGCTGACATTACCTTTAA
CCGCATATATCCAGTTGTTTTGGTTGCCCTGACTTTCTTCCTCGATGCGCTCATCATTGTCTTTTCCTAT
GTCCTCATTCTGAAGACAGTTATGGGCATTGCCTCTGGAGAGGAGAGAGCAAAGGCTCTCAACACCTGTG
TTTCACACATTAGCTGTGTCCT
